>Addgene plasmid #114453 | pZS160 CRISPEY HDV-HDV NotI | depositor full sequence | sequence record 216022 | pZS160 CRISPEY HDV-HDV NotI sequence 5452 bps
TTTTCTTTAATTTCTTTTTTTACTTTCTATTTTTAATTTATATATTTATATTAAAAAATTTAAATTATAA
TTATTTTTATAGCACGTGATGAAAAGGACCCAGGTGGCACTTTTCGGGGAAATGTGCGCGGAACCCCTAT
TTGTTTATTTTTCTAAATACATTCAAATATGTATCCGCTCATGAGACAATAACCCTGATAAATGCTTCAA
TAATATTGAAAAAGGAAGAGTATGAGTATTCAACATTTCCGTGTCGCCCTTATTCCCTTTTTTGCGGCAT
TTTGCCTTCCTGTTTTTGCTCACCCAGAAACGCTGGTGAAAGTAAAAGATGCTGAAGATCAGTTGGGTGC
ACGAGTGGGTTACATCGAACTGGATCTCAACAGCGGTAAGATCCTTGAGAGTTTTCGCCCCGAAGAACGT
TTTCCAATGATGAGCACTTTTAAAGTTCTGCTATGTGGCGCGGTATTATCCCGTATTGACGCCGGGCAAG
AGCAACTCGGTCGCCGCATACACTATTCTCAGAATGACTTGGTTGAGTACTCACCAGTCACAGAAAAGCA
TCTTACGGATGGCATGACAGTAAGAGAATTATGCAGTGCTGCCATAACCATGAGTGATAACACTGCGGCC
AACTTACTTCTGACAACGATCGGAGGACCGAAGGAGCTAACCGCTTTTTTGCACAACATGGGGGATCATG
TAACTCGCCTTGATCGTTGGGAACCGGAGCTGAATGAAGCCATACCAAACGACGAGCGTGACACCACGAT
GCCTGTAGCAATGGCAACAACGTTGCGCAAACTATTAACTGGCGAACTACTTACTCTAGCTTCCCGGCAA
CAATTAATAGACTGGATGGAGGCGGATAAAGTTGCAGGACCACTTCTGCGCTCGGCCCTTCCGGCTGGCT
GGTTTATTGCTGATAAATCTGGAGCCGGTGAGCGTGGGTCTCGCGGTATCATTGCAGCACTGGGGCCAGA
TGGTAAGCCCTCCCGTATCGTAGTTATCTACACGACGGGGAGTCAGGCAACTATGGATGAACGAAATAGA
CAGATCGCTGAGATAGGTGCCTCACTGATTAAGCATTGGTAACTGTCAGACCAAGTTTACTCATATATAC
TTTAGATTGATTTAAAACTTCATTTTTAATTTAAAAGGATCTAGGTGAAGATCCTTTTTGATAATCTCAT
GACCAAAATCCCTTAACGTGAGTTTTCGTTCCACTGAGCGTCAGACCCCGTAGAAAAGATCAAAGGATCT
TCTTGAGATCCTTTTTTTCTGCGCGTAATCTGCTGCTTGCAAACAAAAAAACCACCGCTACCAGCGGTGG
TTTGTTTGCCGGATCAAGAGCTACCAACTCTTTTTCCGAAGGTAACTGGCTTCAGCAGAGCGCAGATACC
AAATACTGTCCTTCTAGTGTAGCCGTAGTTAGGCCACCACTTCAAGAACTCTGTAGCACCGCCTACATAC
CTCGCTCTGCTAATCCTGTTACCAGTGGCTGCTGCCAGTGGCGATAAGTCGTGTCTTACCGGGTTGGACT
CAAGACGATAGTTACCGGATAAGGCGCAGCGGTCGGGCTGAACGGGGGGTTCGTGCACACAGCCCAGCTT
GGAGCGAACGACCTACACCGAACTGAGATACCTACAGCGTGAGCTATGAGAAAGCGCCACGCTTCCCGAA
GGGAGAAAGGCGGACAGGTATCCGGTAAGCGGCAGGGTCGGAACAGGAGAGCGCACGAGGGAGCTTCCAG
GGGGAAACGCCTGGTATCTTTATAGTCCTGTCGGGTTTCGCCACCTCTGACTTGAGCGTCGATTTTTGTG
ATGCTCGTCAGGGGGGCGGAGCCTATGGAAAAACGCCAGCAACGCGGCCTTTTTACGGTTCCTGGCCTTT
TGCTGGCCTTTTGCTCAAGTAGAGGGGGTAATTTTTCCCCTTTATTTTGTTCATACATTCTTAAATTGCT
TTGCCTCTCCTTTTGGAAAGCTATACTTCGGAGCACTGTTGAGCGAAGGCTCATTAGATATATTTTCTGT
CATTTTCCTTAACCCAAAAATAAGGGAAAGGGTCCAAAAAGCGCTCGGACAACTGTTGACCGTGATCCGA
AGGACTGGCTATACAGTGTTCACAAAATAGCCAAGCTGAAAATAATGTGTAGCTATGTTCAGTTAGTTTG
GCTAGCAAAGATATAAAAGCAGGTCGGAAATATTTATGGGCATTATTATGCAGAGCATCAACATGATAAA
AAAAAACAGTTGAATATTCCCTCAAAAGATGGCCGGCATGGTCCCAGCCTCCTCGCTGGCGCCGGCTGGG
CAACACCTTCGGGTGGCGAATGGGACTTATGCGCACCCTTAGCGAGAGGTTTATCATTAAGGTCAACCTC
TGGATGTTGTTTCGGCATCCTGCATTGAATCTGAGTTACTGTCTGTTTTCCTGCGGCCGCGTTTCAGAGC
TATGCTGGAAACAGCATAGCAAGTTGAAATAAGGCTAGTCCGTTATCAACTTGAAAAAGTGGCACCGAGT
CGGTGCTTTTTGATGGCCGGCATGGTCCCAGCCTCCTCGCTGGCGCCGGCTGGGCAACACCTTCGGGTGG
CGAATGGGACTTAAAGAAAGTGGAATATTCATTCATATCATATTTTTTCTATTAACTGCCTGGTTTCTTT
TAAATTTTTTATTGGTTGTCGACTTGAACGGAGTGACAATATATATATATATATATTTAATAATGACATC
ATTATCTGTAAATCTGATTCTTAATGCTATTCTAGTTATGTAAGAGTGGTCCTTTCCATAAAAAAAAAAA
AAAAGAAAAAAGAATTTTAGGAATACAATGCAGCTTGTAAGTAAAATCTGGAATATTCATATCGCCACAA
CTTCTTATGCTTATAAAAGCACTAATGCCTGAATTTATGTTGAAAATATGTGTCACAAATAAAGAAACTG
TGACATCTGACACATTTCCACGTACCCAATTCGCCCTATAGTGAGTCGTATTACGCGCGCTCACTGGCCG
TCGTTTTACAACGTCGTGACTGGGAAAACCCTGGCGTTACCCAACTTAATCGCCTTGCAGCACATCCCCC
TTTCGCCAGCTGGCGTAATAGCGAAGAGGCCCGCACCGATCGCCCTTCCCAACAGTTGCGCAGCCTGAAT
GGCGAATGGCGCG
[124 nt withheld, positions 3164-3287]
C
[91 nt withheld, positions 3289-3379]
A
[49 nt withheld, positions 3381-3429]
CCTTTGACGTTGGAGTCCACGTTCTTT
[37 nt withheld, positions 3457-3493]
ACCCTATCTCGGTCTATTCTTTTGATTTATAAGGGATTTTGCCGATTTCGGCCTATTGGTTAAAAAATGA
GCTGATTTAACAAAAATTTAACGCGAATTTTAACAAAATATTAACGTTTACAATTTCCTGATGCGGTATT
TTCTCCTTACGCATCTGTGCGGTATTTCACACCGCATAGGGTAATAACTGATATAATTAAATTGAAGCTC
TAATTTGTGAGTTTAGTATACATGCATTTACTTATAATACAGTTTTTTAGTTTTGCTGGCCGCATCTTCT
CAAATATGCTTCCCAGCCTGCTTTTCTGTAACGTTCACCCTCTACCTTAGCATCCCTTCCCTTTGCAAAT
AGTCCTCTTCCAACAATAATAATGTCAGATCCTGTAGAGACCACATCATCCACGGTTCTATACTGTTGAC
CCAATGCGTCTCCCTTGTCATCTAAACCCACACCGGGTGTCATAATCAACCAATCGTAACCTTCATCTCT
TCCACCCATGTCTCTTTGAGCAATAAAGCCGATAACAAAATCTTTGTCGCTCTTCGCAATGTCAACAGTA
CCCTTAGTATATTCTCCAGTAGATAGGGAGCCCTTGCATGACAATTCTGCTAACATCAAAAGGCCTCTAG
GTTCCTTTGTTACTTCTTCTGCCGCCTGCTTCAAACCGCTAACAATACCTGGGCCCACCACACCGTGTGC
ATTCGTAATGTCTGCCCATTCTGCTATTCTGTATACACCCGCAGAGTACTGCAATTTGACTGTATTACCA
ATGTCAGCAAATTTTCTGTCTTCGAAGAGTAAAAAATTGTACTTGGCGGATAATGCCTTTAGCGGCTTAA
CTGTGCCCTCCATGGAAAAATCAGTCAAGATATCCACATGTGTTTTTAGTAAACAAATTTTGGGACCTAA
TGCTTCAACTAACTCCAGTAATTCCTTGGTGGTACGAACATCCAATGAAGCACACAAGTTTGTTTGCTTT
TCGTGCATGATATTAAATAGCTTGGCAGCAACAGGACTAGGATGAGTAGCAGCACGTTCCTTATATGTAG
CTTTCGACATGATTTATCTTCGTTTCCTGCAGGTTTTTGTTCTGTGCAGTTGGGTTAAGAATACTGGGCA
ATTTCATGTTTCTTCAACACTACATATGCGTATATATACCAATCTAAGTCTGTGCTCCTTCCTTCGTTCT
TCCTTCTGTTCGGAGATTACCGAATCAAAAAAATTTCAAAGAAACCGAAATCAAAAAAAAGAATAAAAAA
AAAATGATGAATTGAATTGAAAAGCTGTGGTATGGTGCACTCTCAGTACAATCTGCTCTGATGCCGCATA
GTTAAGCCAGCCCCGACACCCGCCAACACCCGCTGACGCGCCCTGACGGGCTTGTCTGCTCCCGGCATCC
GCTTACAGACAAGCTGTGACCGTCTCCGGGAGCTGCATGTGTCAGAGGTTTTCACCGTCATCACCGAAAC
GCGCGAGACGAAAGGGCCTCGTGATACGCCTATTTTTATAGGTTAATGTCATGATAATAATGGTTTCTTA
GGACGGATCGCTTGCCTGTAACTTACACGCGCCTCGTATCTTTTAATGATGGAATAATTTGGGAATTTAC
TCTGTGTTTATTTATTTTTATGTTTTGTATTTGGATTTTAGAAAGTAAATAAAGAAGGTAGAAGAGTTAC
GGAATGAAGAAAAAAAAATAAACAAAGGTTTAAAAAATTTCAACAAAAAGCGTACTTTACATATATATTT
ATTAGACAAGAAAAGCAGATTAAATAGATATACATTCGATTAACGATAAGTAAAATGTAAAATCACAGGA
TTTTCGTGTGTGGTCTTCTACACAGACAAGATGAAACAATTCGGCATTAATACCTGAGAGCAGGAAGAGC
AAGATAAAAGGTAGTATTTGTTGGCGATCCCCCTAGAGTCTTTTACATCTTCGGAAAACAAAAACTATT
Features (pLannotate 1.2.2; 14 found; start..end, strand, type, name):
    127..231     +  promoter       AmpR promoter: bla
    232..1092    +  CDS            AmpR: β-lactamase; bla; confers resistance to ampicillin, carbenicillin, and related antibiotics
   1263..1851    +  rep_origin     ori: high-copy-number ColE1/pMB1/pBR322/pUC origin of replication
   2459..2526    +  misc_RNA       tracrRNA (fragment): trans-activating CRISPR RNA for the Streptococcus pyogenes CRISPR/Cas9 system
   2697..2714    +  promoter       LEU2 promoter (fragment): S. cerevisiae LEU2
   2975..2993    -  promoter       T7 promoter: promoter for bacteriophage T7 RNA polymerase
   3001..3156    +  CDS            lacZα (fragment): LacZα fragment of β-galactosidase; lacZ fragment
   3164..3619    +  rep_origin     f1 ori (sequence partly withheld): f1 bacteriophage origin of replication; arrow indicates direction of (+) strand synthesis
   3620..3671    -  misc_feature   bom (fragment): basis of mobility region from pBR322
   3750..4553    -  CDS            URA3: orotidine-5'-phosphate decarboxylase, required for uracil biosynthesis; S. cerevisiae URA3; yeast auxotrophic marker, counterselectable with 5-fluoroorotic acid (5-FOA)
   4554..4769    -  promoter       URA3 promoter: S. cerevisiae URA3
   4784..4833    -  misc_feature   bom (fragment): basis of mobility region from pBR322
   4935..4970    -  CDS            rop (fragment): Rop protein, which maintains plasmids at low copy number; rop
   5039..90      -  misc_feature   CEN/ARS (across the origin): S. cerevisiae CEN6 centromere fused to an autonomously replicating sequence
