>Addgene plasmid #114453 | pZS160 CRISPEY HDV-HDV NotI | addgene full sequence | sequence record 224006 | Addgene NGS Result
TCACAAATAAAGAAACTGTGACATCTGACACATTTCCACGTACCCAATTCGCCCTATAGTGAGTCGTATT
ACGCGCGCTCACTGGCCGTCGTTTTACAACGTCGTGACTGGGAAAACCCTGGCGTTACCCAACTTAATCG
CCTTGCAGCACATCCCCCTTTCGCCAGCTGGCGTAATAGCGAAGAGGCCCGCACCGATCGCCCTTCCCAA
CAGTTGCGCAGCCTGAATGGCGAATGG
[124 nt withheld, positions 238-361]
C
[91 nt withheld, positions 363-453]
A
[49 nt withheld, positions 455-503]
CCTTTGACGTTGGAGTCCACGTTCTTT
[37 nt withheld, positions 531-567]
ACCCTATCTCGGTCTATTCTTTTGATTTATAAGGGATTTTGCCGATTTCGGCCTATTGGTTAAAAAATGA
GCTGATTTAACAAAAATTTAACGCGAATTTTAACAAAATATTAACGCTTACAATTTCCTGATGCGGTATT
TTCTCCTTACGCATCTGTGCGGTATTTCACACCGCATAGGGTAATAACTGATATAATTAAATTGAAGCTC
TAATTTGTGAGTTTAGTATACATGCATTTACTTATAATACAGTTTTTTAGTTTTGCTGGCCGCATCTTCT
CAAATATGCTTCCCAGCCTGCTTTTCTGTAACGTTCACCCTCTACCTTAGCATCCCTTCCCTTTGCAAAT
AGTCCTCTTCCAACAATAATAATGTCAGATCCTGTAGAGACCACATCATCCACGGTTCTATACTGTTGAC
CCAATGCGTCTCCCTTGTCATCTAAACCCACACCGGGTGTCATAATCAACCAATCGTAACCTTCATCTCT
TCCACCCATGTCTCTTTGAGCAATAAAGCCGATAACAAAATCTTTGTCGCTCTTCGCAATGTCAACAGTA
CCCTTAGTATATTCTCCAGTAGATAGGGAGCCCTTGCATGACAATTCTGCTAACATCAAAAGGCCTCTAG
GTTCCTTTGTTACTTCTTCTGCCGCCTGCTTCAAACCGCTAACAATACCTGGGCCCACCACACCGTGTGC
ATTCGTAATGTCTGCCCATTCTGCTATTCTGTATACACCCGCAGAGTACTGCAATTTGACTGTATTACCA
ATGTCAGCAAATTTTCTGTCTTCGAAGAGTAAAAAATTGTACTTGGCGGATAATGCCTTTAGCGGCTTAA
CTGTGCCCTCCATGGAAAAATCAGTCAAGATATCCACATGTGTTTTTAGTAAACAAATTTTGGGACCTAA
TGCTTCAACTAACTCCAGTAATTCCTTGGTGGTACGAACATCCAATGAAGCACACAAGTTTGTTTGCTTT
TCGTGCATGATATTAAATAGCTTGGCAGCAACAGGACTAGGATGAGTAGCAGCACGTTCCTTATATGTAG
CTTTCGACATGATTTATCTTCGTTTCCTGCAGGTTTTTGTTCTGTGCAGTTGGGTTAAGAATACTGGGCA
ATTTCATGTTTCTTCAACACTACATATGCGTATATATACCAATCTAAGTCTGTGCTCCTTCCTTCGTTCT
TCCTTCTGTTCGGAGATTACCGAATCAAAAAAATTTCAAGGAAACCGAAATCAAAAAAAAGAATAAAAAA
AAAATGATGAATTGAAAAGGTGGTATGGTGCACTCTCAGTACAATCTGCTCTGATGCCGCATAGTTAAGC
CAGCCCCGACACCCGCCAACACCCGCTGACGCGCCCTGACGGGCTTGTCTGCTCCCGGCATCCGCTTACA
GACAAGCTGTGACCGTCTCCGGGAGCTGCATGTGTCAGAGGTTTTCACCGTCATCACCGAAACGCGCGAG
ACGAAAGGGCCTCGTGATACGCCTATTTTTATAGGTTAATGTCATGATAATAATGGTTTCTTAGACGGAT
CGCTTGCCTGTAACTTACACGCGCCTCGTATCTTTTAATGATGGAATAATTTGGGAATTTACTCTGTGTT
TATTTATTTTTATGTTTTGTATTTGGATTTTAGAAAGTAAATAAAGAAGGTAGAAGAGTTACGGAATGAA
GAAAAAAAAATAAACAAAGGTTTAAAAAATTTCAACAAAAAGCGTACTTTACATATATATTTATTAGACA
AGAAAAGCAGATTAAATAGATATACATTCGATTAACGATAAGTAAAATGTAAAATCACAGGATTTTCGTG
TGTGGTCTTCTACACAGACAAGATGAAACAATTCGGCATTAATACCTGAGAGCAGGAAGAGCAAGATAAA
AGGTAGTATTTGTTGGCGATCCCCCTAGAGTCTTTTACATCTTCGGAAAACAAAAACTATTTTTTCTTTA
ATTTCTTTTTTTACTTTCTATTTTTAATTTATATATTTATATTAAAAAATTTAAATTATAATTATTTTTA
TAGCACGTGATGAAAAGGACCCAGGTGGCACTTTTCGGGGAAATGTGCGCGGAACCCCTATTTGTTTATT
TTTCTAAATACATTCAAATATGTATCCGCTCATGAGACAATAACCCTGATAAATGCTTCAATAATATTGA
AAAAGGAAGAGTATGAGTATTCAACATTTCCGTGTCGCCCTTATTCCCTTTTTTGCGGCATTTTGCCTTC
CTGTTTTTGCTCACCCAGAAACGCTGGTGAAAGTAAAAGATGCTGAAGATCAGTTGGGTGCACGAGTGGG
TTACATCGAACTGGATCTCAACAGCGGTAAGATCCTTGAGAGTTTTCGCCCCGAAGAACGTTTTCCAATG
ATGAGCACTTTTAAAGTTCTGCTATGTGGCGCGGTATTATCCCGTATTGACGCCGGGCAAGAGCAACTCG
GTCGCCGCATACACTATTCTCAGAATGACTTGGTTGAGTACTCACCAGTCACAGAAAAGCATCTTACGGA
TGGCATGACAGTAAGAGAATTATGCAGTGCTGCCATAACCATGAGTGATAACACTGCGGCCAACTTACTT
CTGACAACGATCGGAGGACCGAAGGAGCTAACCGCTTTTTTGCACAACATGGGGGATCATGTAACTCGCC
TTGATCGTTGGGAACCGGAGCTGAATGAAGCCATACCAAACGACGAGCGTGACACCACGATGCCTGTAGC
AATGGCAACAACGTTGCGCAAACTATTAACTGGCGAACTACTTACTCTAGCTTCCCGGCAACAATTAATA
GACTGGATGGAGGCGGATAAAGTTGCAGGACCACTTCTGCGCTCGGCCCTTCCGGCTGGCTGGTTTATTG
CTGATAAATCTGGAGCCGGTGAGCGTGGGTCTCGCGGTATCATTGCAGCACTGGGGCCAGATGGTAAGCC
CTCCCGTATCGTAGTTATCTACACGACGGGGAGTCAGGCAACTATGGATGAACGAAATAGACAGATCGCT
GAGATAGGTGCCTCACTGATTAAGCATTGGTAACTGTCAGACCAAGTTTACTCATATATACTTTAGATTG
ATTTAAAACTTCATTTTTAATTTAAAAGGATCTAGGTGAAGATCCTTTTTGATAATCTCATGACCAAAAT
CCCTTAACGTGAGTTTTCGTTCCACTGAGCGTCAGACCCCGTAGAAAAGATCAAAGGATCTTCTTGAGAT
CCTTTTTTTCTGCGCGTAATCTGCTGCTTGCAAACAAAAAAACCACCGCTACCAGCGGTGGTTTGTTTGC
CGGATCAAGAGCTACCAACTCTTTTTCCGAAGGTAACTGGCTTCAGCAGAGCGCAGATACCAAATACTGT
TCTTCTAGTGTAGCCGTAGTTAGGCCACCACTTCAAGAACTCTGTAGCACCGCCTACATACCTCGCTCTG
CTAATCCTGTTACCAGTGGCTGCTGCCAGTGGCGATAAGTCGTGTCTTACCGGGTTGGACTCAAGACGAT
AGTTACCGGATAAGGCGCAGCGGTCGGGCTGAACGGGGGGTTCGTGCACACAGCCCAGCTTGGAGCGAAC
GACCTACACCGAACTGAGATACCTACAGCGTGAGCTATGAGAAAGCGCCACGCTTCCCGAAGGGAGAAAG
GCGGACAGGTATCCGGTAAGCGGCAGGGTCGGAACAGGAGAGCGCACGAGGGAGCTTCCAGGGGGAAACG
CCTGGTATCTTTATAGTCCTGTCGGGTTTCGCCACCTCTGACTTGAGCGTCGATTTTTGTGATGCTCGTC
AGGGGGGCGGAGCCTATGGAAAAACGCCAGCAACGCGGCCTTTTTACGGTTCCTGGCCTTTTGCTGGCCT
TTTGCTGGCCTTTTGCTCAAGTAGAGGGGGTAATTTTTCCCCTTTATTTTGTTCATACATTCTTAAATTG
CTTTGCCTCTCCTTTTGGAAAGCTATACTTCGGAGCACTGTTGAGCGAAGGCTCATTAGATATATTTTCT
GTCATTTTCCTTAACCCAAAAATAAGGGAAAGGGTCCAAAAAGCGCTCGGACAACTGTTGACCGTGATCC
GAAGGACTGGCTATACAGTGTTCACAAAATAGCCAAGCTGAAAATAATGTGTAGCTATGTTCAGTTAGTT
TGGCTAGCAAAGATATAAAAGCAGGTCGGAAATATTTATGGGCATTATTATGCAGAGCATCAACATGATA
AAAAAAAACAGTTGAATATTCCCTCAAAAGATGGCCGGCATGGTCCCAGCCTCCTCGCTGGCGCCGGCTG
GGCAACACCTTCGGGTGGCGAATGGGACTTATGCGCACCCTTAGCGAGAGGTTTATCATTAAGGTCAACC
TCTGGATGTTGTTTCGGCATCCTGCATTGAATCTGAGTTACTGTCTGTTTTCCTGCGGCCGCGTTTCAGA
GCTATGCTGGAAACAGCATAGCAAGTTGAAATAAGGCTAGTCCGTTATCAACTTGAAAAAGTGGCACCGA
GTCGGTGCTTTTTGATGGCCGGCATGGTCCCAGCCTCCTCGCTGGCGCCGGCTGGGCAACACCTTCGGGT
GGCGAATGGGACTTAAAGAAAGTGGAATATTCATTCATATCATATTTTTTCTATTAACTGCCTGGTTTCT
TTTAAATTTTTTATTGGTTGTCGACTTGAACGGAGTGACAATATATATATATATATTTAATAATGACATC
ATTATCTGTAAATCTGATTCTTAATGCTATTCTAGTTATGTAAGAGTGGTCCTTTCCATAAAAAAAAAAA
AAAGAAAAAAGAATTTTAGGAATACAATGCAGCTTGTAAGTAAAATCTGGAATATTCATATCGCCACAAC
TTCTTATGCTTATAAAAGCACTAATGCCTGAATTTATGTTGAAAATATGTG
Features (pLannotate 1.2.2; 14 found; start..end, strand, type, name):
     53..71      -  promoter       T7 promoter: promoter for bacteriophage T7 RNA polymerase
     79..234     +  CDS            lacZα (fragment): LacZα fragment of β-galactosidase; lacZ fragment
    238..666     +  rep_origin     f1 ori (sequence partly withheld): f1 bacteriophage origin of replication; arrow indicates direction of (+) strand synthesis
    694..745     -  misc_feature   bom (fragment): basis of mobility region from pBR322
    824..1627    -  CDS            URA3: orotidine-5'-phosphate decarboxylase, required for uracil biosynthesis; S. cerevisiae URA3; yeast auxotrophic marker, counterselectable with 5-fluoroorotic acid (5-FOA)
   1628..1843    -  promoter       URA3 promoter: S. cerevisiae URA3
   1851..1900    -  misc_feature   bom (fragment): basis of mobility region from pBR322
   2002..2037    -  CDS            rop (fragment): Rop protein, which maintains plasmids at low copy number; rop
   2105..2608    -  misc_feature   CEN/ARS: S. cerevisiae CEN6 centromere fused to an autonomously replicating sequence
   2645..2749    +  promoter       AmpR promoter: bla
   2750..3610    +  CDS            AmpR: β-lactamase; bla; confers resistance to ampicillin, carbenicillin, and related antibiotics
   3781..4369    +  rep_origin     ori: high-copy-number ColE1/pMB1/pBR322/pUC origin of replication
   4988..5055    +  misc_RNA       tracrRNA (fragment): trans-activating CRISPR RNA for the Streptococcus pyogenes CRISPR/Cas9 system
   5226..5245    +  promoter       LEU2 promoter (fragment): S. cerevisiae LEU2
