[The description below was written by a language model from this plasmid's Addgene catalogue record and pLannotate feature annotations shown in this document.]
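Description:
pZS160 CRISPEY HDV-HDV NotI is an empty-backbone yeast expression plasmid built on pRS416, a Saccharomyces cerevisiae–E. coli shuttle vector. In yeast it is maintained at low copy through a CEN6/ARS element and selected by the URA3 auxotrophic marker under its own promoter, which can also be counterselected with 5-FOA. In bacteria it replicates from a high-copy ColE1/pUC-type origin and is selected with ampicillin through the β-lactamase gene. Backbone remnants typical of the pRS series are also annotated, including an f1 phage origin, a lacZα fragment, a T7 promoter and short bom and rop fragments.

According to the catalogue entry, the payload is a cassette driven by the galactose-inducible S. cerevisiae GAL7 promoter, designed to express a retron–guide chimeric RNA flanked on both sides by hepatitis delta virus (HDV) ribozymes. Self-cleaving ribozymes of this kind are generally used to trim a Pol II transcript to defined ends. The name suggests a NotI site as the entry point for donor/guide inserts, and Gibson assembly is the listed cloning method, though the record gives no further detail. The automated annotation of both sequence records, which differ by only a few nucleotides in length and are numbered from different start points, detects only the S. pyogenes tracrRNA-derived guide scaffold in this region, plus a very short match to the LEU2 promoter that is probably incidental. The GAL7 promoter, retron sequences and ribozymes are not annotated. The plasmid carries neither Cas9 nor a retron reverse transcriptase, so these must be supplied separately. It serves the CRISPEY approach to massively parallel precise genome editing in yeast.
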