Addgene plasmid #114453: pZS160 CRISPEY HDV-HDV NotI
Purpose: (Empty Backbone) Yeast Centromere Plasmid for galactose inducible expression of retron-guide chimeric RNA with flanking HDV-HDV ribozyme
Depositing lab: Hunter Fraser. Depositing organization: Stanford University. Publication: Functional Genetic Variants Revealed by Massively Parallel Precise Genome Editing. Sharon E, Chen SA, Khosla NM, Smith JD, Pritchard JK, Fraser HB. Cell. 2018 Sep 18. pii: S0092-8674(18)31118-8. doi: 10.1016/j.cell.2018.08.057. PubMed 30245013.
Backbone
  Vector backbone: pRS416
  Vector type: Yeast Expression, CRISPR ; CEN/ARS
  Promoter: ScGAL7p
  Selectable markers: URA3
Growth in bacteria
  Bacterial resistance: Ampicillin, 100 μg/mL
  Growth temperature: 37°C
  Growth strain: DH5alpha
  Copy number: High Copy
Gene/Insert
  Cloning method: Gibson Cloning
Terms and licenses: Academic/Nonprofit Terms; Industry Terms: Not Available to Industry
How to cite: pZS160 CRISPEY HDV-HDV NotI was a gift from Hunter Fraser (Addgene plasmid # 114453 ; http://n2t.net/addgene:114453 ; RRID:Addgene_114453)
